Addgene plasmid #133486: pAV0752
Purpose: Expression in fission yeast from promoter pnmt41 , integrated at ura4 locus
Depositing lab: Sophie Martin. Depositing organization: Universite de Lausanne (UNIL). Publication: A toolbox of stable integration vectors in the fission yeast Schizosaccharomyces pombe. Vjestica A, Marek M, Nkosi PJ, Merlini L, Liu G, Berard M, Billault-Chaumartin I, Martin SG. J Cell Sci. 2020 Jan 8;133(1). pii: jcs.240754. doi: 10.1242/jcs.240754. PubMed 31801797.
Backbone
  Vector backbone: pUra4(AfeI)(pAV0133)
  Vector type: Yeast Expression
Growth in bacteria
  Bacterial resistance: Ampicillin, 100 μg/mL
  Growth temperature: 37°C
  Growth strain: DH5alpha
  Copy number: High Copy
Gene/Insert
  Gene/Insert name: pUra4(AfeI)-p(nmt41)-sfGFP-terminator(ScCYC1)
  Species: S. pombe (fission yeast)
  Cloning method: Unknown
Terms and licenses: Academic/Nonprofit Terms; Industry Terms: Not Available to Industry
Depositor comments: Please see the Resource Information section for an annotated Genbank file.
How to cite: pAV0752 was a gift from Sophie Martin (Addgene plasmid # 133486 ; http://n2t.net/addgene:133486 ; RRID:Addgene_133486)
