[The description below was written by a language model from this plasmid's Addgene catalogue record and pLannotate feature annotations shown in this document.]
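Description:
pAV0752 is an 8,075-nt fission yeast expression vector built on the pUra4(AfeI) backbone (pAV0133), one of a set of stable integration vectors for Schizosaccharomyces pombe. Rather than replicating autonomously in yeast, it is designed to be inserted into the genome at the ura4 locus. The feature table shows no yeast replication origin, but it does show the S. pombe ura4 coding sequence (orotidine 5'-phosphate decarboxylase, needed for uracil biosynthesis) together with neighbouring genomic sequence that includes the tam14 gene. This is consistent with homology to the ura4 region directing integration and ura4 serving as the selectable marker. The "AfeI" in the backbone name suggests the restriction site used to linearise the plasmid before transformation, although the record does not spell this out. In E. coli the plasmid is maintained at high copy through a ColE1/pUC-type origin and selected with ampicillin via the bla gene. An f1 origin, lacZα and lac promoter/operator remnants, flanking T7 and T3 promoters, and small bom, rop and lacI fragments are carry-overs from the cloning backbone.

The payload is a simple expression cassette: the nmt1 P41 promoter, a mutated version of the S. pombe nmt1 promoter that gives medium-strength, thiamine-repressible transcription, drives superfolder GFP, a rapidly maturing green fluorescent protein, and transcription ends at the S. cerevisiae CYC1 terminator. No fusion partner is annotated, so the construct appears to express free sfGFP. It is suited to producing a single-copy, stably integrated, thiamine-regulatable fluorescent reporter. It could plausibly also serve as a reference or template for the nmt41 promoter module within the toolbox, though the record states only expression from pnmt41 at the ura4 locus.
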