Features (pLannotate 1.2.2; 19 found; start..end, strand, type, name):
    137..186     +  misc_feature   bom (fragment): basis of mobility region from pBR322
    284..553     -  CDS            tam14: TAM14_SCHPO - Experimental evidence at transcript level: Swiss-Prot protein existence level 2. May interact with target proteins during translocation into the lumen of the endoplasmic reticulum. May protect unfolded target proteins against degradation and facilitate correct glycosylation (By similarity). From Schizosaccharomyces pombe (strain 972 / ATCC 24843) (Fission yeast).
   1640..2434    +  CDS            S. pombe ura4: orotidine 5'-phosphate decarboxylase, required for uracil biosynthesis; Schizosaccharomyces pombe ura4
   2877..2925    +  misc_feature   bom (fragment): basis of mobility region from pBR322
   2953..3381    -  rep_origin     f1 ori (sequence partly withheld): f1 bacteriophage origin of replication; arrow indicates direction of (+) strand synthesis
   3385..3540    -  CDS            lacZα (fragment): LacZα fragment of β-galactosidase; lacZ fragment
   3548..3566    +  promoter       T7 promoter: promoter for bacteriophage T7 RNA polymerase
   3608..4767    +  promoter       nmt1 P41 promoter: mutant nmt1 promoter from Schizosaccharomyces pombe, conferring medium strength thiamine-repressible expression
   4804..5514    +  CDS            Superfolder GFP: Superfolder GFP is a basic (constitutively fluorescent) green fluorescent protein published in 2005, derived from Aequorea victoria. It is reported to be a very rapidly-maturing weak dimer.
   5541..5790    +  terminator     CYC1 terminator: S. cerevisiae CYC1; transcription terminator for CYC1
   5815..5833    -  promoter       T3 promoter: promoter for bacteriophage T3 RNA polymerase
   5878..5894    -  protein_bind   lac operator: The lac repressor binds to the lac operator to inhibit transcription in E. coli. This inhibition can be relieved by adding lactose or isopropyl-β-D-thiogalactopyranoside (IPTG). lac repressor encoded by lacI
   5902..5932    -  promoter       lac promoter: promoter for the E. coli lac operon
   5947..5968    -  protein_bind   CAP binding site: CAP binding activates transcription in the presence of cAMP. E. coli catabolite activator protein
   5981..6073    -  CDS            lacI (fragment): lac repressor; lacI; The lac repressor binds to the lac operator to inhibit transcription in E. coli. This inhibition can be relieved by adding lactose or isopropyl-β-D-thiogalactopyranoside (IPTG).
   6256..6844    -  rep_origin     ori: high-copy-number ColE1/pMB1/pBR322/pUC origin of replication
   7015..7875    -  CDS            AmpR: β-lactamase; bla; confers resistance to ampicillin, carbenicillin, and related antibiotics
   7876..7980    -  promoter       AmpR promoter: bla
   8075..35      +  CDS            rop (fragment) (across the origin): Rop protein, which maintains plasmids at low copy number; rop
>Addgene plasmid #133486 | pAV0752 | addgene full sequence | sequence record 263771 | Addgene NGS Result
TCGCGCGTTTCGGTGATGACGGTGAAAACCTCTGACACATGCAGCTCCCGGAGACGGTCACAGCTTGTCT
GTAAGCGGATGCCGGGAGCAGACAAGCCCGTCAGGGCGCGTCAGCGGGTGTTGGCGGGTGTCGGGGCTGG
CTTAACTATGCGGCATCAGAGCAGATTGTACTGAGAGTGCACCATAACCGGGTATTAGTCAAAACTAGTA
TACTTTTTCTCGGAGTATAATACACAATATCGGTGCAAATAGGTTTTAAAATTGCTCCAATCACATGTTC
TTAAGAAAAAAACGTCAAAAGAAATCTAAGTATTCCCAAAATAATTCCTCCTGACATGAGAAGAATAAAA
AACACTAAGATGCATTGTCAGTATGAAACACAAGCCAAAGTTGCTAACAATAGGATCAATTCTTACTTAC
TGGCAATGTTACGAGGAATCTTGGTAGGAGGATGTTTGGCAACATAACGTTCTTTTGAATTTGTTTTTAC
ACGACGAGTAATGTTCTTCTGAAACTGTGTGTTTGCACGACGCTGAGAGGGAGTTTGAACCGTCTAAAAG
ACATAGTTAGGATCCATGATGCACAGATTTCTAAAGATAAAACTACTTACAGGCATGTTGGTTTATTAAA
AAAGAAAAACAGGAATGATAAGAGGGAAAGAATACGTGTACAGAGCGCTTACATAATGAGTGAGTGTCAT
TATTGAGGAATGCCATGTCAGATTTGACACAACTCAGAACTTATTAACTTTTTATGATTGGAACTTTTGT
TTTGCCCAAGGAATTTTTAATGGAAGAAGTTGTTTTATAAATGATATTGAATTTATATCCACTCTTTTTA
GCGCATTTGCATCTCTACTTTAGGTTCTTCTTTGACTAGATTCTAGGATGCGTATTGGATATACTGGTCT
TTGAATCATTGTCGAAAAAAAAATTCATGGTTGTACCCATGAGCAAACTGCTTTTGTGGTTATCCATGTG
CTTCTTTTGTTCAGCATCTATCTTCTTAATCGCATGGAAGATTTGATTTAAACCAAAAGAAATATTGTTA
AACTTTGACAGAAGCTTTAAATTTTGATTCCATACATTAAATGGATAAAACTCCTGAAGCTTAGCTACAA
ATCCCACTGGCTATATGTATGCATTTGTGTTAAAAAAGTTTGTATAGATTATTTAATCTACTCAGCATTC
TTTCTCTAAATAGGAATTTGTTACTTAATGGAGAAAAAAATGTTTCGATTTACCTAGTGTATTTGTTTGT
ATACTCACGTTTAATTTCAAACATCCATTCTATCTTGTGTAATTTTTGGCATGGTGAAAAAGATAATCAG
CCTTATAATCTTTACAAAAGTAAGAAATTCTGTAAATAAGCCTTAATGCCCTTGCTTTAAATTAAAATGG
TTCTTTTTCATGATAATGTTTGCACTTTGTGAATATATTTTAGATAGTTCTGTGAGGTATAATTAAGATG
TTTTAGAGACTTATACAATTTTGTCTTTATAAATTCTTAATTGATTTTACCATCCCAGTTTAACTATGCT
TCGTCGGCATCTCTGCACATGTCGTGTTTTCTTACCGTATTGTCCTACCAAGAACCTCTTTTTTGCTTGG
ATCGAAATTAAAGGTTTAAAAGCAAAGTTATGGATGCTAGAGTATTTCAAAGCTATTCAGCTAGAGCTGA
GGGGATGAAAAATCCCATTGCCAAGGAATTGTTGGCTTTGATGGAAGAAAAGCAAAGCAACTTGTCAGTC
GCGGTCGATTTGACGAAGAAATCCGAAATCTTAGAATTGGTAGATAAAATTGGACCCTATGTCTGTGTTA
TCAAGACACATATTGACGTTGTCGAGGATTTCGACCAGGATATGGTAGAAAAACTGGTGGCCTTAGGTAA
AAAGCATCGTTTTCTTATCTTTGAGGATCGCAAATTCGCAGACATTGGAAATACCGTCAAGCTACAATAT
GCATCTGGTGTGTACAAAATTGCTTCTTGGGCTCATATCACAAATTGCCATACAGTGCCAGGCGAGGGTA
TTATACAAGGCCTCAAAGAAGTTGGTTTACCTTTGGGACGTGGTCTCTTGCTTTTGGCTGAAATGTCTTC
CAAAGGCTCTTTGGCTACTGGTTCCTACACAGAGAAAACCTTAGAATGGTTTGAGAAGCATACCGATTTT
TGCTTTGGCTTTATAGCTGGTCGTCGATTTCCTAACCTTCAAAGCGACTACATAACTATGTCCCCTGGTA
TCGGCTTGGATGTTAAAGGAGACGGGCTGGGACAGCAATATCGTACTCCTGAAGAAGTGATTGTAAACTG
CGGTAGCGATATCATCATTGTTGGTCGTGGAGTTTATGGAGCTGGTCGTAATCCTGTTGTCGAAGCCAAG
AGATATAGAGAAGCTGGTTGGAAGGCATATCAGCAAAGACTTTCTCAGCATTAAAAAAAGACTAATGTAA
AATTTTTTTGGTTGGTTATTGAAAAAGTCGATGCCTTGTTTGCGTTTGTTTTCCTAGGCGTTTTATGTCA
GAAGGCATTTAGAATTAGTATACAAGTACTCTTTGGTAAAATTTTATGTAGCGACTAAAATATTAACTAT
TATAGATAAACACCTTGGGAATAAAAAGTAATTTGCTATAGTAATTTATTAAACATGCTCCTACAACATT
ACCACAATCTTTTCTCTTGGATTGACATTGAATAAGAAAAGAGTGAATTTTTTTAGACTTGTAATGATAA
CTATGTACAAAGCCAATGAAAGATGTATGTAGATGAATGTAAAATACCATGTAGACAAACAAGATAAAAC
TTGGTTATAAACATTGGTGTTGGAACAGAATAAATTAGATGTCAAAAAGTTTCGTCAATATCACAAGCTT
GCTAGGGCGGTGTGAAATACCGCACAGATGCGTAAGGAGAAAATACCGCATCAGGAAATTGTAAGCGTTA
ATATTTTGTTAAAATTCGCGTTAAATTTTTGTTAAATCAGCTCATTTTTTAACCAATAGGCCGAAATCGG
CAAAATCCCTTATAAATCAAAAGAATAGACCGAGATAGGGT
[37 nt withheld, positions 3052-3088]
AAAGAACGTGGACTCCAACGTCAAAGG
[49 nt withheld, positions 3116-3164]
T
[91 nt withheld, positions 3166-3256]
G
[124 nt withheld, positions 3258-3381]
CCATTCGCCATTCAGGCTGCGCAACTGTTGGGAAGGGCGATCGGTGCGGGCCTCTTCGCTATTACGCCAG
CTGGCGAAAGGGGGATGTGCTGCAAGGCGATTAAGTTGGGTAACGCCAGGGTTTTCCCAGTCACGACGTT
GTAAAACGACGGCCAGTGAGCGCGCGTAATACGACTCACTATAGGGCGAATTGGGTACCGGGCCCATTTA
AATGATCAGAAAATTATCGCCATAAAAGACAGAATAAGTCATCAGCGGTTGTTTCATTTCCTATATTTTT
TTTTTATTTTTTTATTTTTTAATAAGGGAAAATTTAACGTCTAAGGATACAGAAGATTGTTAGCACATTA
AAGTAATAAAGGCTTAAGTAGTAAGTGCCTTAGCATGTTATTGTATTTCAAAGGACATAATCTAAAATAA
TAACAATATCATTTCTCACAAGTTATTCAATTTTCTTTTTTTTTTCTAATAATATCAAGAATGTATTATT
TGTTTGACATAAGTCAACTAATTTATTTAATATGCTGGATTAATCTTGCAGACATGTAAATTAACAAGTT
TTAGTCAAATAACGTTGAAGTTTCAATGAACTCAAATAATTTCTCTTTTTTTTTATATAACCATATGTCT
AATCTGATTTATATTTTCCGCAGGGATCAACTGAAGTTATGACATTTGGATTGGATCACTTATAACCTTG
GTCGCCAAATAATACAAAAATCAGCGTTATAAAACAAAGAAGGTTTTTGTTAAGAAATTAATCCTCTTTC
TTGATAAGAAAGTTGAACCGAAATTGCAGATACTGATATATGAAAATAATACCCACAATTTTGGGAATAG
CGCAAGCCTCAATTTAAACAATAGGTGAGGACACATGATAATGACCTCAATGATTGTTAGAAGAAAAGAG
CCTCATTACAAAATCGAAAAATGAATGGTTGGGTACAAGTTTCCAAAACATGGTAAAGTGGACTTTGCGT
ATGAGACGTAAATAGAAAAAAACACTTGTTATATGTTTTCTAGAATTATTGTTGTCTCTTTATGGTTGGA
TGATGCAAAATAGTAATTTCGGTTAGTTGCTGTAAAACACCACGAGACAAATAGATATGGATATTTATTA
AATCAGGAAAAACGTAACTCTCGGCTACTGGATGGTTCAGTCACCCAACGATTACTGGGGAGAGAAAACA
GGGCAAAAGCAAAGCTTAAAGGAATCCGATTGTCATTCGGCAATGTGCAGCGAAACTAAAAACCGGATAA
TGGACCTGTTAATCGAAACATTGAAGATAAAGGAAGAGGAATCCTGGCATATCATCAATTGAATAAGTTG
AATTAATTATTTCAATCTCATTCTCACTTTCTGACTTATAGTCGCTTTGTTAAATCCTCGAGGTCGACGA
ATTCTTAATTAACATGGCAAGCTCCAAGGGTGAAGAGCTATTTACTGGGGTTGTACCCATTTTGGTAGAA
CTGGACGGAGATGTAAACGGACATAAATTCTCTGTTAGAGGTGAGGGCGAAGGCGATGCCACCAATGGTA
AATTGACTCTGAAGTTTATATGCACTACGGGTAAATTACCTGTTCCTTGGCCAACCCTAGTAACAACTTT
GACATATGGTGTTCAATGTTTCTCAAGATACCCAGACCATATGAAAAGGCATGATTTCTTTAAAAGTGCT
ATGCCAGAAGGCTACGTGCAAGAGAGAACTATCTCCTTTAAGGATGACGGTACGTATAAAACACGAGCAG
AAGTGAAATTCGAAGGGGATACACTAGTTAATCGCATCGAATTAAAGGGTATAGACTTTAAGGAAGATGG
TAATATTCTCGGCCATAAACTTGAGTATAATTTCAACTCGCATAATGTGTACATTACAGCTGACAAACAA
AAGAACGGAATTAAAGCGAATTTTAAAATCAGGCACAACGTCGAAGATGGGTCTGTTCAACTTGCCGATC
ATTATCAGCAAAACACCCCTATTGGTGATGGTCCAGTCTTGTTACCCGATAATCACTACTTAAGCACACA
GTCTAGATTGTCAAAAGATCCGAATGAAAAGCGTGATCACATGGTTTTATTGGAATTTGTCACCGCTGCA
GGAATAACTCACGGAATGGACGAGCTTTATAAGCCCGGGGCGGCCGCTTAAGGCGCGCCTCATGTAATTA
GTTATGTCACGCTTACATTCACGCCCTCCTCCCACATCCGCTCTAACCGAAAAGGAAGGAGTTAGACAAC
CTGAAGTCTAGGTCCCTATTTATTTTTTTTAATAGTTATGTTAGTATTAAGAACGTTATTTATATTTCAA
ATTTTTCTTTTTTTTCTGTACAAACGCGTGTACGCATGTAACATTATACTGAAAACCTTGCTTGAGAAGG
TTTTGGGACGCTCGAAGGCTTTAATTTGCAGATCTGAGCTCCAGCTTTTGTTCCCTTTAGTGAGGGTTAA
TTGCGCGCTTGGCGTAATCATGGTCATAGCTGTTTCCTGTGTGAAATTGTTATCCGCTCACAATTCCACA
CAACATACGAGCCGGAAGCATAAAGTGTAAAGCCTGGGGTGCCTAATGAGTGAGCTAACTCACATTAATT
GCGTTGCGCTCACTGCCCGCTTTCCAGTCGGGAAACCTGTCGTGCCAGCTGCATTAATGAATCGGCCAAC
GCGCGGGGAGAGGCGGTTTGCGTATTGGGCGCTCTTCCGCTTCCTCGCTCACTGACTCGCTGCGCTCGGT
CGTTCGGCTGCGGCGAGCGGTATCAGCTCACTCAAAGGCGGTAATACGGTTATCCACAGAATCAGGGGAT
AACGCAGGAAAGAACATGTGAGCAAAAGGCCAGCAAAAGGCCAGGAACCGTAAAAAGGCCGCGTTGCTGG
CGTTTTTCCATAGGCTCCGCCCCCCTGACGAGCATCACAAAAATCGACGCTCAAGTCAGAGGTGGCGAAA
CCCGACAGGACTATAAAGATACCAGGCGTTTCCCCCTGGAAGCTCCCTCGTGCGCTCTCCTGTTCCGACC
CTGCCGCTTACCGGATACCTGTCCGCCTTTCTCCCTTCGGGAAGCGTGGCGCTTTCTCATAGCTCACGCT
GTAGGTATCTCAGTTCGGTGTAGGTCGTTCGCTCCAAGCTGGGCTGTGTGCACGAACCCCCCGTTCAGCC
CGACCGCTGCGCCTTATCCGGTAACTATCGTCTTGAGTCCAACCCGGTAAGACACGACTTATCGCCACTG
GCAGCAGCCACTGGTAACAGGATTAGCAGAGCGAGGTATGTAGGCGGTGCTACAGAGTTCTTGAAGTGGT
GGCCTAACTACGGCTACACTAGAAGAACAGTATTTGGTATCTGCGCTCTGCTGAAGCCAGTTACCTTCGG
AAAAAGAGTTGGTAGCTCTTGATCCGGCAAACAAACCACCGCTGGTAGCGGTGGTTTTTTTGTTTGCAAG
CAGCAGATTACGCGCAGAAAAAAAGGATCTCAAGAAGATCCTTTGATCTTTTCTACGGGGTCTGACGCTC
AGTGGAACGAAAACTCACGTTAAGGGATTTTGGTCATGAGATTATCAAAAAGGATCTTCACCTAGATCCT
TTTAAATTAAAAATGAAGTTTTAAATCAATCTAAAGTATATATGAGTAAACTTGGTCTGACAGTTACCAA
TGCTTAATCAGTGAGGCACCTATCTCAGCGATCTGTCTATTTCGTTCATCCATAGTTGCCTGACTCCCCG
TCGTGTAGATAACTACGATACGGGAGGGCTTACCATCTGGCCCCAGTGCTGCAATGATACCGCGAGACCC
ACGCTCACCGGCTCCAGATTTATCAGCAATAAACCAGCCAGCCGGAAGGGCCGAGCGCAGAAGTGGTCCT
GCAACTTTATCCGCCTCCATCCAGTCTATTAATTGTTGCCGGGAAGCTAGAGTAAGTAGTTCGCCAGTTA
ATAGTTTGCGCAACGTTGTTGCCATTGCTACAGGCATCGTGGTGTCACGCTCGTCGTTTGGTATGGCTTC
ATTCAGCTCCGGTTCCCAACGATCAAGGCGAGTTACATGATCCCCCATGTTGTGCAAAAAAGCGGTTAGC
TCCTTCGGTCCTCCGATCGTTGTCAGAAGTAAGTTGGCCGCAGTGTTATCACTCATGGTTATGGCAGCAC
TGCATAATTCTCTTACTGTCATGCCATCCGTAAGATGCTTTTCTGTGACTGGTGAGTACTCAACCAAGTC
ATTCTGAGAATAGTGTATGCGGCGACCGAGTTGCTCTTGCCCGGCGTCAATACGGGATAATACCGCGCCA
CATAGCAGAACTTTAAAAGTGCTCATCATTGGAAAACGTTCTTCGGGGCGAAAACTCTCAAGGATCTTAC
CGCTGTTGAGATCCAGTTCGATGTAACCCACTCGTGCACCCAACTGATCTTCAGCATCTTTTACTTTCAC
CAGCGTTTCTGGGTGAGCAAAAACAGGAAGGCAAAATGCCGCAAAAAAGGGAATAAGGGCGACACGGAAA
TGTTGAATACTCATACTCTTCCTTTTTCAATATTATTGAAGCATTTATCAGGGTTATTGTCTCATGAGCG
GATACATATTTGAATGTATTTAGAAAAATAAACAAATAGGGGTTCCGCGCACATTTCCCCGAAAAGTGCC
ACCTGACGTCTAAGAAACCATTATTATCATGACATTAACCTATAAAAATAGGCGTATCACGAGGCCCTTT
CGTC
